Addgene plasmid #121449: pCDH-puro/Flag PD-L1 N35Q
Purpose: expression of human PD-L1 mutant in mammalian cells
Depositing lab: Mien-Chie Hung. Depositing organization: University of Texas MD Anderson Cancer Center. Publication: Glycosylation and stabilization of programmed death ligand-1 suppresses T-cell activity. Li CW, Lim SO, Xia W, Lee HH, Chan LC, Kuo CW, Khoo KH, Chang SS, Cha JH, Kim T, Hsu JL, Wu Y, Hsu JM, Yamaguchi H, Ding Q, Wang Y, Yao J, Lee CC, Wu HJ, Sahin AA, Allison JP, Yu D, Hortobagyi GN, Hung MC. Nat Commun. 2016 Aug 30;7:12632. doi: 10.1038/ncomms12632. PubMed 27572267.
Backbone
  Vector backbone: pCDH-puro
  Backbone manufacturer: System Bioscience
  Backbone size w/o insert (bp): 7384
  Total vector size (bp): 8384
  Vector type: Mammalian Expression, Lentiviral
  Selectable markers: Puromycin
Growth in bacteria
  Bacterial resistance: Ampicillin, 100 μg/mL
  Growth temperature: 37°C
  Growth strain: DH5alpha
  Copy number: High Copy
Gene/Insert
  Gene/Insert name: CD274 (alt name: PD-L1)
  Species: H. sapiens (human)
  Insert size (bp): 900
  Mutation: N35Q
  Entrez Gene: CD274 (a.k.a. ADMIO5, B7-H, B7H1, PD-L1, PDCD1L1, PDCD1LG1, PDL1, hPD-L1)
  Promoter: CMV
  Tag / fusion protein: Flag (C terminal on insert)
  Cloning method: Restriction Enzyme; 5′ cloning site EcoRI (not destroyed); 3′ cloning site NotI (not destroyed)
  Sequencing primers: 5′ pCMVF; 3′ pCDHR
Terms and licenses: Academic/Nonprofit Terms; Industry Terms: Not Available to Industry
How to cite: pCDH-puro/Flag PD-L1 N35Q was a gift from Mien-Chie Hung (Addgene plasmid # 121449 ; http://n2t.net/addgene:121449 ; RRID:Addgene_121449)
