[The description below was written by a language model from this plasmid's Addgene catalogue record and pLannotate feature annotations shown in this document.]
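Description:
pCDH-puro/Flag PD-L1 N35Q is a lentiviral mammalian expression plasmid built on the pCDH-puro backbone, carrying human CD274 (PD-L1) with an asparagine-to-glutamine substitution at residue 35. It is maintained in E. coli through a high-copy ColE1/pUC-type origin and an ampicillin resistance gene (β-lactamase). The catalogue lists a total size of 8,384 bp, whereas the sequenced record behind the feature table is 8,283 nt, a small discrepancy the record does not explain.

The transfer cassette starts with an RSV promoter fused to a truncated HIV-1 5' LTR, which drives genomic RNA production in packaging cells. It is followed by the Ψ packaging signal with a partial gag region, the Rev response element for Rev-dependent nuclear export, and the cPPT/CTS element that aids nuclear import of the viral DNA. Within the provirus, a CMV enhancer/promoter drives the PD-L1 N35Q open reading frame, cloned between EcoRI and NotI and fused at its C terminus to a Flag epitope; the annotation detects this as a short fragment matching the 3xFLAG motif, consistent with a single tag. Downstream, an EF-1α core promoter joined to an HTLV-1 LTR segment expresses puromycin N-acetyltransferase, allowing selection of transfected or transduced cells. A WPRE enhances transcript stability and expression, and the cassette ends in a truncated HIV-1 3' LTR followed by an SV40 polyadenylation signal and SV40 origin.

The stated purpose is expression of the PD-L1 mutant in mammalian cells. The associated publication concerns PD-L1 glycosylation and stabilization, so the N35Q change presumably serves to test the contribution of this asparagine residue, with the Flag tag enabling detection or immunoprecipitation.
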