Features (pLannotate 1.2.2; 29 found; start..end, strand, type, name):
      6..82      +  enhancer       CMV enhancer (fragment): human cytomegalovirus immediate early enhancer
     83..286     +  promoter       CMV promoter: human cytomegalovirus (CMV) immediate early promoter
    369..1238    +  CDS            CD274: PD1L1_HUMAN - Also known as B7H1, PDCD1L1, PDCD1LG1, PDL1. Experimental evidence at protein level: Swiss-Prot protein existence level 1. The PDCD1-mediated inhibitory pathway is exploited by tumors to attenuate anti-tumor immunity and escape destruction by the immune system, thereby facilitating tumor survival (PubMed:28813417, PubMed:28813410). The interaction with PDCD1/PD-1 inhibits cytotoxic T lymphocytes (CTLs) effector function (By similarity). The blockage of the PDCD1-mediated pathway results in the reversal of the exhausted T- cell phenotype and the normalization of the anti-tumor res
   1238..1258    +  CDS            3xFLAG (fragment): three tandem FLAG® epitope tags
   1307..1518    +  promoter       EF-1α core promoter: core promoter for human elongation factor EF-1α
   1531..1799    +  LTR            5' LTR (truncated): truncated 5' long terminal repeat (LTR) from human T-cell leukemia virus (HTLV) type 1
   1826..2425    +  CDS            PuroR: puromycin N-acetyltransferase; pac from Streptomyces alboniger; confers resistance to puromycin
   2432..3020    +  misc_feature   WPRE: woodchuck hepatitis virus posttranscriptional regulatory element
   3015..3122    +  CDS            nef (fragment): NEF_SIVS4 - Experimental evidence at protein level: Swiss-Prot protein existence level 1. Interferes with TCR signaling from the cell membrane. Interacts with CD247/TCRZ (TCR zeta chain) and exert potent down- regulation of cell surface TCR/CD3 complexes. From Simian immunodeficiency virus (isolate F236/smH4) (SIV-sm) (Simian immunodeficiency virus sooty mangabey monkey).
   3147..3327    +  LTR            5' LTR (truncated): truncated 5' long terminal repeat (LTR) from HIV-1
   3399..3520    +  polyA_signal   SV40 poly(A) signal: SV40 polyadenylation signal
   3560..3695    +  rep_origin     SV40 ori: SV40 origin of replication
   3752..3768    -  protein_bind   lac operator: The lac repressor binds to the lac operator to inhibit transcription in E. coli. This inhibition can be relieved by adding lactose or isopropyl-β-D-thiogalactopyranoside (IPTG). lac repressor encoded by lacI
   3776..3806    -  promoter       lac promoter: promoter for the E. coli lac operon
   3821..3842    -  protein_bind   CAP binding site: CAP binding activates transcription in the presence of cAMP. E. coli catabolite activator protein
   3855..3947    -  CDS            lacI (fragment): lac repressor; lacI; The lac repressor binds to the lac operator to inhibit transcription in E. coli. This inhibition can be relieved by adding lactose or isopropyl-β-D-thiogalactopyranoside (IPTG).
   4130..4718    -  rep_origin     ori: high-copy-number ColE1/pMB1/pBR322/pUC origin of replication
   4889..5749    -  CDS            AmpR: β-lactamase; bla; confers resistance to ampicillin, carbenicillin, and related antibiotics
   5750..5854    -  promoter       AmpR promoter: bla
   5949..5984    +  CDS            rop (fragment): Rop protein, which maintains plasmids at low copy number; rop
   6086..6185    +  misc_feature   bom (fragment): basis of mobility region from pBR322
   6191..6345    -  CDS            lacZα (fragment): LacZα fragment of β-galactosidase; lacZ fragment
   6359..6585    +  promoter       RSV promoter: Rous sarcoma virus enhancer/promoter
   6586..6766    +  LTR            5' LTR (truncated): truncated 5' long terminal repeat (LTR) from HIV-1
   6813..6938    +  misc_feature   HIV-1 Ψ: packaging signal of human immunodeficiency virus type 1
   6922..7260    +  CDS            HIV-1 gag (fragment): gag protein from human immunodeficiency virus 1; gag
   7431..7664    +  misc_feature   RRE: The Rev response element (RRE) of HIV-1 allows for Rev-dependent mRNA export from the nucleus to the cytoplasm.
   8041..8141    +  CDS            Rev (fragment): human immunodeficiency virus 1 (HIV-1) Rev protein; rev; enhances nuclear export of unspliced and incompletely spliced viral mRNAs
   8160..8276    +  misc_feature   cPPT/CTS: central polypurine tract and central termination sequence of HIV-1
>Addgene plasmid #121449 | pCDH-puro/Flag PD-L1 N35Q | addgene full sequence | sequence record 235984 | Addgene NGS Result
CTAGTATTATGCCCAGTACATGACCTTATGGGACTTTCCTACTTGGCAGTACATCTACGTATTAGTCATC
GCTATTACCATGGTGATGCGGTTTTGGCAGTACATCAATGGGCGTGGATAGCGGTTTGACTCACGGGGAT
TTCCAAGTCTCCACCCCATTGACGTCAATGGGAGTTTGTTTTGGCACCAAAATCAACGGGACTTTCCAAA
ATGTCGTAACAACTCCGCCCCATTGACGCAAATGGGCGGTAGGCGTGTACGGTGGGAGGTTTATATAAGC
AGAGCTCGTTTAGTGAACCGTCAGATCGCCTGGAGACGCCATCCACGCTGTTTTGACCTCCATAGAAGAT
TCTAGAGCTAGCGAATTCATGAGGATATTTGCTGTCTTTATATTCATGACCTACTGGCATTTGCTGAACG
CATTTACTGTCACGGTTCCCAAGGACCTATATGTGGTAGAGTATGGTAGCCAAATGACAATTGAATGCAA
ATTCCCAGTAGAAAAACAATTAGACCTGGCTGCACTAATTGTCTATTGGGAAATGGAGGATAAGAACATT
ATTCAATTTGTGCATGGAGAGGAAGACCTGAAGGTTCAGCATAGTAGCTACAGACAGAGGGCCCGGCTGT
TGAAGGACCAGCTCTCCCTGGGAAATGCTGCACTTCAGATCACAGATGTGAAATTGCAGGATGCAGGGGT
GTACCGCTGCATGATCAGCTATGGTGGTGCCGACTACAAGCGAATTACTGTGAAAGTCAATGCCCCATAC
AACAAAATCAACCAAAGAATTTTGGTTGTGGATCCAGTCACCTCTGAACATGAACTGACATGTCAGGCTG
AGGGCTACCCCAAGGCCGAAGTCATCTGGACAAGCAGTGACCATCAAGTCCTGAGTGGTAAGACCACCAC
CACCAATTCCAAGAGAGAGGAGAAGCTTTTCAATGTGACCAGCACACTGAGAATCAACACAACAACTAAT
GAGATTTTCTACTGCACTTTTAGGAGATTAGATCCTGAGGAAAACCATACAGCTGAATTGGTCATCCCAG
AACTACCTCTGGCACATCCTCCAAATGAAAGGACTCACTTGGTAATTCTGGGAGCCATCTTATTATGCCT
TGGTGTAGCACTGACATTCATCTTCCGTTTAAGAAAAGGGAGAATGATGGATGTGAAAAAATGTGGCATC
CAAGATACAAACTCAAAGAAGCAAAGTGATACACATTTGGAGGAGACGGACTACAAAGACGATGACGACA
AGTGAGCGGCCGCGAAGGATCTGCGATCGCTCCGGTGCCCGTCAGTGGGCAGAGCGCACATCGCCCACAG
TCCCCGAGAAGTTGGGGGGAGGGGTCGGCAATTGAACGGGTGCCTAGAGAAGGTGGCGCGGGGTAAACTG
GGAAAGTGATGTCGTGTACTGGCTCCGCCTTTTTCCCGAGGGTGGGGGAGAACCGTATATAAGTGCAGTA
GTCGCCGTGAACGTTCTTTTTCGCAACGGGTTTGCCGCCAGAACACAGCTGAAGCTTCGAGGGGCTCGCA
TCTCTCCTTCACGCGCCCGCCGCCCTACCTGAGGCCGCCATCCACGCCGGTTGAGTCGCGTTCTGCCGCC
TCCCGCCTGTGGTGCCTCCTGAACTGCGTCCGCCGTCTAGGTAAGTTTAAAGCTCAGGTCGAGACCGGGC
CTTTGTCCGGCGCTCCCTTGGAGCCTACCTAGACTCAGCCGGCTCTCCACGCTTTGCCTGACCCTGCTTG
CTCAACTCTACGTCTTTGTTTCGTTTTCTGTTCTGCGCCGTTACAGATCCAAGCTGTGACCGGCGCCTAC
GCTAGATGACCGAGTACAAGCCCACGGTGCGCCTCGCCACCCGCGACGACGTCCCCAGGGCCGTACGCAC
CCTCGCCGCCGCGTTCGCCGACTACCCCGCCACGCGCCACACCGTCGATCCGGACCGCCACATCGAGCGG
GTCACCGAGCTGCAAGAACTCTTCCTCACGCGCGTCGGGCTCGACATCGGCAAGGTGTGGGTCGCGGACG
ACGGCGCCGCGGTGGCGGTCTGGACCACGCCGGAGAGCGTCGAAGCGGGGGCGGTGTTCGCCGAGATCGG
CCCGCGCATGGCCGAGTTGAGCGGTTCCCGGCTGGCCGCGCAGCAACAGATGGAAGGCCTCCTGGCGCCG
CACCGGCCCAAGGAGCCCGCGTGGTTCCTGGCCACCGTCGGCGTCTCGCCCGACCACCAGGGCAAGGGTC
TGGGCAGCGCCGTCGTGCTCCCCGGAGTGGAGGCGGCCGAGCGCGCCGGGGTGCCCGCCTTCCTGGAGAC
CTCCGCGCCCCGCAACCTCCCCTTCTACGAGCGGCTCGGCTTCACCGTCACCGCCGACGTCGAGGTGCCC
GAAGGACCGCGCACCTGGTGCATGACCCGCAAGCCCGGTGCCTGAGTCGACAATCAACCTCTGGATTACA
AAATTTGTGAAAGATTGACTGGTATTCTTAACTATGTTGCTCCTTTTACGCTATGTGGATACGCTGCTTT
AATGCCTTTGTATCATGCTATTGCTTCCCGTATGGCTTTCATTTTCTCCTCCTTGTATAAATCCTGGTTG
CTGTCTCTTTATGAGGAGTTGTGGCCCGTTGTCAGGCAACGTGGCGTGGTGTGCACTGTGTTTGCTGACG
CAACCCCCACTGGTTGGGGCATTGCCACCACCTGTCAGCTCCTTTCCGGGACTTTCGCTTTCCCCCTCCC
TATTGCCACGGCGGAACTCATCGCCGCCTGCCTTGCCCGCTGCTGGACAGGGGCTCGGCTGTTGGGCACT
GACAATTCCGTGGTGTTGTCGGGGAAATCATCGTCCTTTCCTTGGCTGCTCGCCTGTGTTGCCACCTGGA
TTCTGCGCGGGACGTCCTTCTGCTACGTCCCTTCGGCCCTCAATCCAGCGGACCTTCCTTCCCGCGGCCT
GCTGCCGGCTCTGCGGCCTCTTCCGCGTCTTCGCCTTCGCCCTCAGACGAGTCGGATCTCCCTTTGGGCC
GCCTCCCCGCCTGGTACCTTTAAGACCAATGACTTACAAGGCAGCTGTAGATCTTAGCCACTTTTTAAAA
GAAAAGGGGGGACTGGAAGGGCTAATTCACTCCCAACGAAGATAAGATCTGCTTTTTGCTTGTACTGGGT
CTCTCTGGTTAGACCAGATCTGAGCCTGGGAGCTCTCTGGCTAACTAGGGAACCCACTGCTTAAGCCTCA
ATAAAGCTTGCCTTGAGTGCTTCAAGTAGTGTGTGCCCGTCTGTTGTGTGACTCTGGTAACTAGAGATCC
CTCAGACCCTTTTAGTCAGTGTGGAAAATCTCTAGCAGTAGTAGTTCATGTCATCTTATTATTCAGTATT
TATAACTTGCAAAGAAATGAATATCAGAGAGTGAGAGGAACTTGTTTATTGCAGCTTATAATGGTTACAA
ATAAAGCAATAGCATCACAAATTTCACAAATAAAGCATTTTTTTCACTGCATTCTAGTTGTGGTTTGTCC
AAACTCATCAATGTATCTTATCATGTCTGGCTCTAGCTATCCCGCCCCTAACTCCGCCCATCCCGCCCCT
AACTCCGCCCAGTTCCGCCCATTCTCCGCCCCATGGCTGACTAATTTTTTTTATTTATGCAGAGGCCGAG
GCCGCCTCGGCCTCTGAGCTATTCCAGAAGTAGTGAGGAGGCTTTTTTGGAGGCCTAGACTTTTGCAGAG
ACCAAATTCGTAATCATGTCATAGCTGTTTCCTGTGTGAAATTGTTATCCGCTCACAATTCCACACAACA
TACGAGCCGGAAGCATAAAGTGTAAAGCCTGGGGTGCCTAATGAGTGAGCTAACTCACATTAATTGCGTT
GCGCTCACTGCCCGCTTTCCAGTCGGGAAACCTGTCGTGCCAGCTGCATTAATGAATCGGCCAACGCGCG
GGGAGAGGCGGTTTGCGTATTGGGCGCTCTTCCGCTTCCTCGCTCACTGACTCGCTGCGCTCGGTCGTTC
GGCTGCGGCGAGCGGTATCAGCTCACTCAAAGGCGGTAATACGGTTATCCACAGAATCAGGGGATAACGC
AGGAAAGAACATGTGAGCAAAAGGCCAGCAAAAGGCCAGGAACCGTAAAAAGGCCGCGTTGCTGGCGTTT
TTCCATAGGCTCCGCCCCCCTGACGAGCATCACAAAAATCGACGCTCAAGTCAGAGGTGGCGAAACCCGA
CAGGACTATAAAGATACCAGGCGTTTCCCCCTGGAAGCTCCCTCGTGCGCTCTCCTGTTCCGACCCTGCC
GCTTACCGGATACCTGTCCGCCTTTCTCCCTTCGGGAAGCGTGGCGCTTTCTCATAGCTCACGCTGTAGG
TATCTCAGTTCGGTGTAGGTCGTTCGCTCCAAGCTGGGCTGTGTGCACGAACCCCCCGTTCAGCCCGACC
GCTGCGCCTTATCCGGTAACTATCGTCTTGAGTCCAACCCGGTAAGACACGACTTATCGCCACTGGCAGC
AGCCACTGGTAACAGGATTAGCAGAGCGAGGTATGTAGGCGGTGCTACAGAGTTCTTGAAGTGGTGGCCT
AACTACGGCTACACTAGAAGAACAGTATTTGGTATCTGCGCTCTGCTGAAGCCAGTTACCTTCGGAAAAA
GAGTTGGTAGCTCTTGATCCGGCAAACAAACCACCGCTGGTAGCGGTGGTTTTTTTGTTTGCAAGCAGCA
GATTACGCGCAGAAAAAAAGGATCTCAAGAAGATCCTTTGATCTTTTCTACGGGGTCTGACGCTCAGTGG
AACGAAAACTCACGTTAAGGGATTTTGGTCATGAGATTATCAAAAAGGATCTTCACCTAGATCCTTTTAA
ATTAAAAATGAAGTTTTAAATCAATCTAAAGTATATATGAGTAAACTTGGTCTGACAGTTACCAATGCTT
AATCAGTGAGGCACCTATCTCAGCGATCTGTCTATTTCGTTCATCCATAGTTGCCTGACTCCCCGTCGTG
TAGATAACTACGATACGGGAGGGCTTACCATCTGGCCCCAGTGCTGCAATGATACCGCGAGACCCACGCT
CACCGGCTCCAGATTTATCAGCAATAAACCAGCCAGCCGGAAGGGCCGAGCGCAGAAGTGGTCCTGCAAC
TTTATCCGCCTCCATCCAGTCTATTAATTGTTGCCGGGAAGCTAGAGTAAGTAGTTCGCCAGTTAATAGT
TTGCGCAACGTTGTTGCCATTGCTACAGGCATCGTGGTGTCACGCTCGTCGTTTGGTATGGCTTCATTCA
GCTCCGGTTCCCAACGATCAAGGCGAGTTACATGATCCCCCATGTTGTGCAAAAAAGCGGTTAGCTCCTT
CGGTCCTCCGATCGTTGTCAGAAGTAAGTTGGCCGCAGTGTTATCACTCATGGTTATGGCAGCACTGCAT
AATTCTCTTACTGTCATGCCATCCGTAAGATGCTTTTCTGTGACTGGTGAGTACTCAACCAAGTCATTCT
GAGAATAGTGTATGCGGCGACCGAGTTGCTCTTGCCCGGCGTCAATACGGGATAATACCGCGCCACATAG
CAGAACTTTAAAAGTGCTCATCATTGGAAAACGTTCTTCGGGGCGAAAACTCTCAAGGATCTTACCGCTG
TTGAGATCCAGTTCGATGTAACCCACTCGTGCACCCAACTGATCTTCAGCATCTTTTACTTTCACCAGCG
TTTCTGGGTGAGCAAAAACAGGAAGGCAAAATGCCGCAAAAAAGGGAATAAGGGCGACACGGAAATGTTG
AATACTCATACTCTTCCTTTTTCAATATTATTGAAGCATTTATCAGGGTTATTGTCTCATGAGCGGATAC
ATATTTGAATGTATTTAGAAAAATAAACAAATAGGGGTTCCGCGCACATTTCCCCGAAAAGTGCCACCTG
ACGTCTAAGAAACCATTATTATCATGACATTAACCTATAAAAATAGGCGTATCACGAGGCCCTTTCGTCT
CGCGCGTTTCGGTGATGACGGTGAAAACCTCTGACACATGCAGCTCCCGGAGACGGTCACAGCTTGTCTG
TAAGCGGATGCCGGGAGCAGACAAGCCCGTCAGGGCGCGTCAGCGGGTGTTGGCGGGTGTCGGGGCTGGC
TTAACTATGCGGCATCAGAGCAGATTGTACTGAGAGTGCACCATATGCGGTGTGAAATACCGCACAGATG
CGTAAGGAGAAAATACCGCATCAGGCGCCATTCGCCATTCAGGCTGCGCAACTGTTGGGAAGGGCGATCG
GTGCGGGCCTCTTCGCTATTACGCCAGCTGGCGAAAGGGGGATGTGCTGCAAGGCGATTAAGTTGGGTAA
CGCCAGGGTTTTCCCAGTCACGACGTTGTAAAACGACGGCCAGTGCCAAGCTGACGCGTGTAGTCTTATG
CAATACTCTTGTAGTCTTGCAACATGGTAACGATGAGTTAGCAACATGCCTTACAAGGAGAGAAAAAGCA
CCGTGCATGCCGATTGGTGGAAGTAAGGTGGTACGATCGTGCCTTATTAGGAAGGCAACAGACGGGTCTG
ACATGGATTGGACGAACCACTGAATTGCCGCATTGCAGAGATATTGTATTTAAGTGCCTAGCTCGATACA
TAAACGGGTCTCTCTGGTTAGACCAGATCTGAGCCTGGGAGCTCTCTGGCTAACTAGGGAACCCACTGCT
TAAGCCTCAATAAAGCTTGCCTTGAGTGCTTCAAGTAGTGTGTGCCCGTCTGTTGTGTGACTCTGGTAAC
TAGAGATCCCTCAGACCCTTTTAGTCAGTGTGGAAAATCTCTAGCAGTGGCGCCCGAACAGGGACTTGAA
AGCGAAAGGGAAACCAGAGGAGCTCTCTCGACGCAGGACTCGGCTTGCTGAAGCGCGCACGGCAAGAGGC
GAGGGGCGGCGACTGGTGAGTACGCCAAAAATTTTGACTAGCGGAGGCTAGAAGGAGAGAGATGGGTGCG
AGAGCGTCAGTATTAAGCGGGGGAGAATTAGATCGCGATGGGAAAAAATTCGGTTAAGGCCAGGGGGAAA
GAAAAAATATAAATTAAAACATATAGTATGGGCAAGCAGGGAGCTAGAACGATTCGCAGTTAATCCTGGC
CTGTTAGAAACATCAGAAGGCTGTAGACAAATACTGGGACAGCTACAACCATCCCTTCAGACAGGATCAG
AAGAACTTAGATCATTATATAATACAGTAGCAACCCTCTATTGTGTGCATCAAAGGATAGAGATAAAAGA
CACCAAGGAAGCTTTAGACAAGATAGAGGAAGAGCAAAACAAAAGTAAGACCACCGCACAGCAAGCGGCC
ACTGATCTTCAGACCTGGAGGAGGAGATATGAGGGACAATTGGAGAAGTGAATTATATAAATATAAAGTA
GTAAAAATTGAACCATTAGGAGTAGCACCCACCAAGGCAAAGAGAAGAGTGGTGCAGAGAGAAAAAAGAG
CAGTGGGAATAGGAGCTTTGTTCCTTGGGTTCTTGGGAGCAGCAGGAAGCACTATGGGCGCAGCGTCAAT
GACGCTGACGGTACAGGCCAGACAATTATTGTCTGGTATAGTGCAGCAGCAGAACAATTTGCTGAGGGCT
ATTGAGGCGCAACAGCATCTGTTGCAACTCACAGTCTGGGGCATCAAGCAGCTCCAGGCAAGAATCCTGG
CTGTGGAAAGATACCTAAAGGATCAACAGCTCCTGGGGATTTGGGGTTGCTCTGGAAAACTCATTTGCAC
CACTGCTGTGCCTTGGAATGCTAGTTGGAGTAATAAATCTCTGGAACAGATTTGGAATCACACGACCTGG
ATGGAGTGGGACAGAGAAATTAACAATTACACAAGCTTAATACACTCCTTAATTGAAGAATCGCAAAACC
AGCAAGAAAAGAATGAACAAGAATTATTGGAATTAGATAAATGGGCAAGTTTGTGGAATTGGTTTAACAT
AACAAATTGGCTGTGGTATATAAAATTATTCATAATGATAGTAGGAGGCTTGGTAGGTTTAAGAATAGTT
TTTGCTGTACTTTCTATAGTGAATAGAGTTAGGCAGGGATATTCACCATTATCGTTTCAGACCCACCTCC
CAACCCCGAGGGGACCCGACAGGCCCGAAGGAATAGAAGAAGAAGGTGGAGAGAGAGACAGAGACAGATC
CATTCGATTAGTGAACGGATCTCGACGGTATCGGTTAACTTTTAAAAGAAAAGGGGGGATTGGGGGGTAC
AGTGCAGGGGAAAGAATAGTAGACATAATAGCAACAGACATACAAACTAAAGAATTACAAAAACAAATTA
CAAAATTCAAAATTTTATCGATA
